Addgene plasmid #89711: T7-WbpB-His6
Purpose: Expresses WbpB from P. aeruginosa with an N-terminal T7 tag and a C-terminal His6 tag
Depositing lab: Barbara Imperiali. Depositing organization: Massachusetts Institute of Technology. Publication: Chemoenzymatic Synthesis and Applications of Prokaryote-Specific UDP-Sugars. Zamora CY, Schocker NS, Chang MM, Imperiali B. Methods Enzymol. 2017;597:145-186. doi: 10.1016/bs.mie.2017.06.003. Epub 2017 Jul 5. PubMed 28935101.
Backbone
  Vector backbone: pET24a(+)
  Backbone manufacturer: EMD Biosciences
  Backbone size w/o insert (bp): 5310
  Total vector size (bp): 6261
  Vector type: Bacterial Expression
Growth in bacteria
  Bacterial resistance: Kanamycin, 50 μg/mL
  Growth temperature: 37°C
  Growth strain: DH5alpha
  Copy number: Unknown
Gene/Insert
  Gene/Insert name: WbpB
  Species: Pseudomonas aeruginosa
  Insert size (bp): 951
  GenBank ID: 882642
  Entrez Gene: wbpB (a.k.a. PA3158)
  Tag / fusion protein: T7 (N terminal on backbone); His6 (C terminal on backbone)
  Cloning method: Restriction Enzyme; 5′ cloning site BamHI (unknown if destroyed); 3′ cloning site XhoI (unknown if destroyed)
  Sequencing primers: 5′ ATGAAAAATTTCGCTCTCATCGGTGCTGCCGGC; 3′ TCAACGCGCAAGCGCCGCGACGAACGGATGCC
Terms and licenses: Academic/Nonprofit Terms; Industry Terms: Not Available to Industry
How to cite: T7-WbpB-His6 was a gift from Barbara Imperiali (Addgene plasmid # 89711 ; http://n2t.net/addgene:89711 ; RRID:Addgene_89711)
