[The description below was written by a language model from this plasmid's Addgene catalogue record and pLannotate feature annotations shown in this document.]
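Description:
T7-WbpB-His6 is a bacterial expression plasmid built on the pET24a(+) backbone for producing the Pseudomonas aeruginosa enzyme WbpB (PA3158, also called WlbA) in E. coli. It is selected with kanamycin through an aph(3')-Ia resistance gene and replicates from a pBR322-type ColE1 origin. The bom mobility region and the rop gene are also present; rop normally moderates copy number, although the catalogue lists copy number as unknown. An f1 origin is included, and the short tetracycline-resistance fragments in the annotation are nonfunctional pBR322-derived remnants of the backbone. The catalogue gives a total size of 6,261 bp, while the sequenced record used for annotation is 6,220 nt.

The roughly 950 bp wbpB coding sequence was cloned between the BamHI and XhoI sites. This places it in frame with the backbone-encoded N-terminal T7 tag (the gene 10 leader, which also aids translation initiation) and a C-terminal His6 tag. The His6 tag is annotated as a fragment of a longer His tag. Transcription is driven by a T7 promoter followed by a lac operator, with the T7 gene 10 ribosome binding site upstream and the T7 terminator downstream. The plasmid also carries lacI, so expression stays repressed until IPTG is added, and it requires a host that supplies T7 RNA polymerase.

WbpB is an NAD-dependent oxidase in the B-band O-antigen pathway that converts UDP-GlcNAcA to UDP-3-oxo-GlcNAcA. The His tag allows affinity purification and the T7 tag allows immunodetection. The associated publication indicates that the recombinant enzyme is used for chemoenzymatic synthesis of prokaryote-specific UDP-sugars.
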