Features (pLannotate 1.2.2; 20 found; start..end, strand, type, name):
      1..19      +  promoter       T7 promoter: promoter for bacteriophage T7 RNA polymerase
     20..44      +  protein_bind   lac operator: The lac repressor binds to the lac operator to inhibit transcription in E. coli. This inhibition can be relieved by adding lactose or isopropyl-β-D-thiogalactopyranoside (IPTG). lac repressor encoded by lacI
     59..81      +  RBS            RBS: efficient ribosome binding site from bacteriophage T7 gene 10 (Olins and Rangwala, 1989)
     89..121     +  CDS            T7 tag (gene 10 leader): leader peptide from bacteriophage T7 gene 10 promotes efficient translation in E. coli
    131..1078    +  CDS            wbpB: WBPB_PSEAE - Also known as wlbA. Experimental evidence at protein level: Swiss-Prot protein existence level 1. Plays a role in the biosynthesis of B-band O antigen for serotype O5. Catalyzes the NAD-dependent oxidation of UDP-N- acetylglucosaminuronic acid (UDP-D-GlcNAcA) to UDP-2-acetamido-2-deoxy- 3-oxo-D-glucuronic acid (UDP-3-oxo-D-GlcNAcA). Cannot use UDP-GlcNAc or UDP-GalNAc as the nucleotide sugar substrate, and can use only poorly UDP-D-glucuronic acid (UDP-GlcA). Undergoes an NAD(+) recycling mechanism using 2-oxoglutarate as an oxidant. From Pseudomonas aeruginosa (strain ATCC 15692
   1085..1102    +  CDS            9xHis (fragment): 9xHis affinity tag
   1112..1161    +  CDS            SET1 (fragment): solubility-enhancement tag derived from T7 phage gene 10B
   1169..1216    +  terminator     T7 terminator: transcription terminator for bacteriophage T7 RNA polymerase
   1253..1681    +  rep_origin     f1 ori (sequence partly withheld): f1 bacteriophage origin of replication; arrow indicates direction of (+) strand synthesis
   1734..1791    +  promoter       AmpR promoter (fragment): bla
   1800..2615    -  CDS            KanR: aminoglycoside phosphotransferase; aph(3')-Ia; confers resistance to kanamycin in bacteria or G418 (Geneticin®) in eukaryotes
   2737..3325    +  rep_origin     ori: high-copy-number ColE1/pMB1/pBR322/pUC origin of replication
   3511..3650    -  misc_feature   bom: basis of mobility region from pBR322
   3752..3943    -  CDS            rop: Rop protein, which maintains plasmids at low copy number; rop
   3960..4340    +  CDS            YPB1_ECOLX: Protein predicted: Swiss-Prot protein existence level 4. From Escherichia coli.
   4412..4703    -  CDS            TcR (fragment): tetracycline efflux protein; tet; confers resistance to tetracycline
   4718..4739    -  protein_bind   CAP binding site: CAP binding activates transcription in the presence of cAMP. E. coli catabolite activator protein
   4752..5834    -  CDS            lacI: lac repressor; lacI; The lac repressor binds to the lac operator to inhibit transcription in E. coli. This inhibition can be relieved by adding lactose or isopropyl-β-D-thiogalactopyranoside (IPTG).
   5835..5912    -  promoter       lacI promoter: lacI
   5920..6199    -  CDS            TcR (fragment): tetracycline efflux protein; tet; confers resistance to tetracycline
>Addgene plasmid #89711 | T7-WbpB-His6 | addgene full sequence | sequence record 205285 | Addgene NGS Result
TAATACGACTCACTATAGGGGAATTGTGAGCGGATAACAATTCCCCTCTAGAAATAATTTTGTTTAACTT
TAAGAAGGAGATATACATATGGCTAGCATGACTGGTGGACAGCAAATGGGTCGCGGATCCATGAAAAATT
TCGCTCTCATCGGTGCTGCCGGCTACATCGCTCCTCGCCATATGCGCGCCATCAAAGACACCGGTAACTG
CCTGGTTTCGGCCTATGACATCAATGACTCGGTCGGTATTATTGATAGCATCTCTCCCCAGAGCGAGTTT
TTTACCGAGTTCGAGTTCTTTCTTGATCATGCGAGCAACCTCAAGCGCGACTCTGCTACCGCGCTGGACT
ACGTATCGATCTGCTCGCCCAATTACCTGCACTACCCGCATATCGCTGCAGGTCTGCGCTTGGGTTGCGA
CGTAATCTGCGAAAAGCCGCTTGTTCCAACCCCAGAGATGCTCGATCAGTTGGCTGTTATCGAGCGCGAA
ACCGATAAGCGCCTCTACAACATTCTGCAACTGCGTCATCACCAGGCGATCATCGCATTGAAGGACAAGG
TCGCCCGCGAAAAAAGTCCGCATAAGTACGAGGTCGATCTGACTTACATTACTTCCCGCGGCAACTGGTA
TCTGAAAAGCTGGAAGGGAGATCCACGTAAGTCGTTCGGCGTGGCTACCAACATCGGTGTGCACTTCTAC
GACATGCTGCACTTCATCTTTGGCAAGCTGCAGCGTAATGTTGTGCACTTCACTTCCGAGTACAAGGCAG
CTGGTTATCTGGAGTACGAGCAGGCCCGTGTGCGTTGGTTTCTGTCCGTGGATGCTAACGACCTGCCGGA
GTCGGTCAAGGGCAAAAAGCCGACCTATCGTTCGATTACCGTCAACGGTGAGGAAATGGAGTTCTCTGAA
GGCTTTACCGATCTACATACAACCAGCTACGAAGAAATTCTCGCTGGTCGTGGTTATGGCATCGATGACG
CTCGTCATTGTGTGGAAACTGTCAATACCATTCGCAGCGCCGTCATCGTACCGGCCTCTGATAACGAAGG
GCATCCGTTCGTCGCGGCGCTTGCGCGTCTCGAGCACCACCACCACCACCACTGAGATCCGGCTGCTAAC
AAAGCCCGAAAGGAAGCTGAGTTGGCTGCTGCCACCGCTGAGCAATAACTAGCATAACCCCTTGGGGCCT
CTAAACGGGTCTTGAGGGGTTTTTTGCTGAAAGGAGGAACTATATCCGGATTGGCGAATGGG
[124 nt withheld, positions 1253-1376]
C
[91 nt withheld, positions 1378-1468]
A
[49 nt withheld, positions 1470-1518]
CCTTTGACGTTGGAGTCCACGTTCTTT
[37 nt withheld, positions 1546-1582]
ACCCTATCTCGGTCTATTCTTTTGATTTATAAGGGATTTTGCCGATTTCGGCCTATTGGTTAAAAAATGA
GCTGATTTAACAAAAATTTAACGCGAATTTTAACAAAATATTAACGCTTACAATTTAGGTGGCACTTTTC
GGGGAAATGTGCGCGGAACCCCTATTTGTTTATTTTTCTAAATACATTCAAATATGTATCCGCTCATGAA
TTAATTCTTAGAAAAACTCATCGAGCATCAAATGAAACTGCAATTTATTCATATCAGGATTATCAATACC
ATATTTTTGAAAAAGCCGTTTCTGTAATGAAGGAGAAAACTCACCGAGGCAGTTCCATAGGATGGCAAGA
TCCTGGTATCGGTCTGCGATTCCGACTCGTCCAACATCAATACAACCTATTAATTTCCCCTCGTCAAAAA
TAAGGTTATCAAGTGAGAAATCACCATGAGTGACGACTGAATCCGGTGAGAATGGCAAAAGTTTATGCAT
TTCTTTCCAGACTTGTTCAACAGGCCAGCCATTACGCTCGTCATCAAAATCACTCGCATCAACCAAACCG
TTATTCATTCGTGATTGCGCCTGAGCGAGACGAAATACGCGATCGCTGTTAAAAGGACAATTACAAACAG
GAATCGAATGCAACCGGCGCAGGAACACTGCCAGCGCATCAACAATATTTTCACCTGAATCAGGATATTC
TTCTAATACCTGGAATGCTGTTTTCCCGGGGATCGCAGTGGTGAGTAACCATGCATCATCAGGAGTACGG
ATAAAATGCTTGATGGTCGGAAGAGGCATAAATTCCGTCAGCCAGTTTAGTCTGACCATCTCATCTGTAA
CATCATTGGCAACGCTACCTTTGCCATGTTTCAGAAACAACTCTGGCGCATCGGGCTTCCCATACAATCG
ATAGATTGTCGCACCTGATTGCCCGACATTATCGCGAGCCCATTTATACCCATATAAATCAGCATCCATG
TTGGAATTTAATCGCGGCCTAGAGCAAGACGTTTCCCGTTGAATATGGCTCATAACACCCCTTGTATTAC
TGTTTATGTAAGCAGACAGTTTTATTGTTCATGACCAAAATCCCTTAACGTGAGTTTTCGTTCCACTGAG
CGTCAGACCCCGTAGAAAAGATCAAAGGATCTTCTTGAGATCCTTTTTTTCTGCGCGTAATCTGCTGCTT
GCAAACAAAAAAACCACCGCTACCAGCGGTGGTTTGTTTGCCGGATCAAGAGCTACCAACTCTTTTTCCG
AAGGTAACTGGCTTCAGCAGAGCGCAGATACCAAATACTGTCCTTCTAGTGTAGCCGTAGTTAGGCCACC
ACTTCAAGAACTCTGTAGCACCGCCTACATACCTCGCTCTGCTAATCCTGTTACCAGTGGCTGCTGCCAG
TGGCGATAAGTCGTGTCTTACCGGGTTGGACTCAAGACGATAGTTACCGGATAAGGCGCAGCGGTCGGGC
TGAACGGGGGGTTCGTGCACACAGCCCAGCTTGGAGCGAACGACCTACACCGAACTGAGATACCTACAGC
GTGAGCTATGAGAAAGCGCCACGCTTCCCGAAGGGAGAAAGGCGGACAGGTATCCGGTAAGCGGCAGGGT
CGGAACAGGAGAGCGCACGAGGGAGCTTCCAGGGGGAAACGCCTGGTATCTTTATAGTCCTGTCGGGTTT
CGCCACCTCTGACTTGAGCGTCGATTTTTGTGATGCTCGTCAGGGGGGCGGAGCCTATGGAAAAACGCCA
GCAACGCGGCCTTTTTACGGTTCCTGGCCTTTTGCTGGCCTTTTGCTCACATGTTCTTTCCTGCGTTATC
CCCTGATTCTGTGGATAACCGTATTACCGCCTTTGAGTGAGCTGATACCGCTCGCCGCAGCCGAACGACC
GAGCGCAGCGAGTCAGTGAGCGAGGAAGCGGAAGAGCGCCTGATGCGGTATTTTCTCCTTACGCATCTGT
GCGGTATTTCACACCGCAATGGTGCACTCTCAGTACAATCTGCTCTGATGCCGCATAGTTAAGCCAGTAT
ACACTCCGCTATCGCTACGTGACTGGGTCATGGCTGCGCCCCGACACCCGCCAACACCCGCTGACGCGCC
CTGACGGGCTTGTCTGCTCCCGGCATCCGCTTACAGACAAGCTGTGACCGTCTCCGGGAGCTGCATGTGT
CAGAGGTTTTCACCGTCATCACCGAAACGCGCGAGGCAGCTGCGGTAAAGCTCATCAGCGTGGTCGTGAA
GCGATTCACAGATGTCTGCCTGTTCATCCGCGTCCAGCTCGTTGAGTTTCTCCAGAAGCGTTAATGTCTG
GCTTCTGATAAAGCGGGCCATGTTAAGGGCGGTTTTTTCCTGTTTGGTCACTGATGCCTCCGTGTAAGGG
GGATTTCTGTTCATGGGGGTAATGATACCGATGAAACGAGAGAGGATGCTCACGATACGGGTTACTGATG
ATGAACATGCCCGGTTACTGGAACGTTGTGAGGGTAAACAACTGGCGGTATGGATGCGGCGGGACCAGAG
AAAAATCACTCAGGGTCAATGCCAGCGCTTCGTTAATACAGATGTAGGTGTTCCACAGGGTAGCCAGCAG
CATCCTGCGATGCAGATCCGGAACATAATGGTGCAGGGCGCTGACTTCCGCGTTTCCAGACTTTACGAAA
CACGGAAACCGAAGACCATTCATGTTGTTGCTCAGGTCGCAGACGTTTTGCAGCAGCAGTCGCTTCACGT
TCGCTCGCGTATCGGTGATTCATTCTGCTAACCAGTAAGGCAACCCCGCCAGCCTAGCCGGGTCCTCAAC
GACAGGAGCACGATCATGCGCACCCGTGGGGCCGCCATGCCGGCGATAATGGCCTGCTTCTCGCCGAAAC
GTTTGGTGGCGGGACCAGTGACGAAGGCTTGAGCGAGGGCGTGCAAGATTCCGAATACCGCAAGCGACAG
GCCGATCATCGTCGCGCTCCAGCGAAAGCGGTCCTCGCCGAAAATGACCCAGAGCGCTGCCGGCACCTGT
CCTACGAGTTGCATGATAAAGAAGACAGTCATAAGTGCGGCGACGATAGTCATGCCCCGCGCCCACCGGA
AGGAGCTGACTGGGTTGAAGGCTCTCAAGGGCATCGGTCGAGATCCCGGTGCCTAATGAGTGAGCTAACT
TACATTAATTGCGTTGCGCTCACTGCCCGCTTTCCAGTCGGGAAACCTGTCGTGCCAGCTGCATTAATGA
ATCGGCCAACGCGCGGGGAGAGGCGGTTTGCGTATTGGGCGCCAGGGTGGTTTTTCTTTTCACCAGTGAG
ACGGGCAACAGCTGATTGCCCTTCACCGCCTGGCCCTGAGAGAGTTGCAGCAAGCGGTCCACGCTGGTTT
GCCCCAGCAGGCGAAAATCCTGTTTGATGGTGGTTAACGGCGGGATATAACATGAGCTGTCTTCGGTATC
GTCGTATCCCACTACCGAGATATCCGCACCAACGCGCAGCCCGGACTCGGTAATGGCGCGCATTGCGCCC
AGCGCCATCTGATCGTTGGCAACCAGCATCGCAGTGGGAACGATGCCCTCATTCAGCATTTGCATGGTTT
GTTGAAAACCGGACATGGCACTCCAGTCGCCTTCCCGTTCCGCTATCGGCTGAATTTGATTGCGAGTGAG
ATATTTATGCCAGCCAGCCAGACGCAGACGCGCCGAGACAGAACTTAATGGGCCCGCTAACAGCGCGATT
TGCTGGTGACCCAATGCGACCAGATGCTCCACGCCCAGTCGCGTACCGTCTTCATGGGAGAAAATAATAC
TGTTGATGGGTGTCTGGTCAGAGACATCAAGAAATAACGCCGGAACATTAGTGCAGGCAGCTTCCACAGC
AATGGCATCCTGGTCATCCAGCGGATAGTTAATGATCAGCCCACTGACGCGTTGCGCGAGAAGATTGTGC
ACCGCCGCTTTACAGGCTTCGACGCCGCTTCGTTCTACCATCGACACCACCACGCTGGCACCCAGTTGAT
CGGCGCGAGATTTAATCGCCGCGACAATTTGCGACGGCGCGTGCAGGGCCAGACTGGAGGTGGCAACGCC
AATCAGCAACGACTGTTTGCCCGCCAGTTGTTGTGCCACGCGGTTGGGAATGTAATTCAGCTCCGCCATC
GCCGCTTCCACTTTTTCCCGCGTTTTCGCAGAAACGTGGCTGGCCTGGTTCACCACGCGGGAAACGGTCT
GATAAGAGACACCGGCATACTCTGCGACATCGTATAACGTTACTGGTTTCACATTCACCACCCTGAATTG
ACTCTCTTCCGGGCGCTATCATGCCATACCGCGAAAGGTTTTGCGCCATTCGATGGTGTCCGGGATCTCG
ACGCTCTCCCTTATGCGACTCCTGCATTAGGAAGCAGCCCAGTAGTAGGTTGAGGCCGTTGAGCACCGCC
GCCGCAAGGAATGGTGCATGCAAGGAGATGGCGCCCAACAGTCCCCCGGCCACGGGGCCTGCCACCATAC
CCACGCCGAAACAAGCGCTCATGAGCCCGAAGTGGCGAGCCCGATCTTCCCCATCGGTGATGTCGGCGAT
ATAGGCGCCAGCAACCGCACCTGTGGCGCCGGTGATGCCGGCCACGATGCGTCCGGCGTAGAGGATCGAG
ATCTCGATCCCGCGAAAT
